>Addgene plasmid #248792 | pcDNA3.1-N-ALFA-bRho-EGFP | addgene full sequence | sequence record 495316 | Addgene NGS Result
AATACTCATACTCTTCCTTTTTCAATATTATTGAAGCATTTATCAGGGTTATTGTCTCATGAGCGGATAC
ATATTTGAATGTATTTAGAAAAATAAACAAATAGGGGTTCCGCGCACATTTCCCCGAAAAGTGCCACCTG
ACGTCGACGGATCGGGAGATCTCCCGATCCCCTATGGTGCACTCTCAGTACAATCTGCTCTGATGCCGCA
TAGTTAAGCCAGTATCTGCTCCCTGCTTGTGTGTTGGAGGTCGCTGAGTAGTGCGCGAGCAAAATTTAAG
CTACAACAAGGCAAGGCTTGACCGACAATTGCATGAAGAATCTGCTTAGGGTTAGGCGTTTTGCGCTGCT
TCGCGATGTACGGGCCAGATATACGCGTTGACATTGATTATTGACTAGTTATTAATAGTAATCAATTACG
GGGTCATTAGTTCATAGCCCATATATGGAGTTCCGCGTTACATAACTTACGGTAAATGGCCCGCCTGGCT
GACCGCCCAACGACCCCCGCCCATTGACGTCAATAATGACGTATGTTCCCATAGTAACGCCAATAGGGAC
TTTCCATTGACGTCAATGGGTGGAGTATTTACGGTAAACTGCCCACTTGGCAGTACATCAAGTGTATCAT
ATGCCAAGTACGCCCCCTATTGACGTCAATGACGGTAAATGGCCCGCCTGGCATTATGCCCAGTACATGA
CCTTATGGGACTTTCCTACTTGGCAGTACATCTACGTATTAGTCATCGCTATTACCATGGTGATGCGGTT
TTGGCAGTACATCAATGGGCGTGGATAGCGGTTTGACTCACGGGGATTTCCAAGTCTCCACCCCATTGAC
GTCAATGGGAGTTTGTTTTGGCACCAAAATCAACGGGACTTTCCAAAATGTCGTAACAACTCCGCCCCAT
TGACGCAAATGGGCGGTAGGCGTGTACGGTGGGAGGTCTATATAAGCAGAGCTCTCTGGCTAACTAGAGA
ACCCACTGCTTACTGGCTTATCGAAATTAATACGACTCACTATAGGGAGACCCAAGCTGGCTAGCGTTTA
AACTTAAGCTTGGTACCGAGCTCGGATCCACTAGTAACGGCCGCCAGTGTGCTGGAATTCCACCATGAGC
CGTCTGGAAGAAGAACTGCGCCGCCGTCTGACCGAA
[1041 nt withheld, positions 1157-2197]
ATGGTGAGCAAGGGCGAGGAGCTGTTCACCGGGGTGGTGCCCATCCTGGTCGAGCTGGACGGCGACGTAA
ACGGCCACAAGTTCAGCGTGTCCGGCGAGGGCGAGGGCGATGCCACCTACGGCAAGCTGACCCTGAAGTT
CATCTGCACCACCGGCAAGCTGCCCGTGCCCTGGCCCACCCTCGTGACCACCCTGACCTACGGCGTGCAG
TGCTTCAGCCGCTACCCCGACCACATGAAGCAGCACGACTTCTTCAAGTCCGCCATGCCCGAAGGCTACG
TCCAGGAGCGCACCATCTTCTTCAAGGACGACGGCAACTACAAGACCCGCGCCGAGGTGAAGTTCGAGGG
CGACACCCTGGTGAACCGCATCGAGCTGAAGGGCATCGACTTCAAGGAGGACGGCAACATCCTGGGGCAC
AAGCTGGAGTACAACTACAACAGCCACAACGTCTATATCATGGCCGACAAGCAGAAGAACGGCATCAAGG
TGAACTTCAAGATCCGCCACAACATCGAGGACGGCAGCGTGCAGCTCGCCGACCACTACCAGCAGAACAC
CCCCATCGGCGACGGCCCCGTGCTGCTGCCCGACAACCACTACCTGAGCACCCAGTCCGCCCTGAGCAAA
GACCCCAACGAGAAGCGCGATCACATGGTCCTGCTGGAGTTCGTGACCGCCGCCGGGATCACTCTCGGCA
TGGACGAGCTGTACAAGGAGACCAGCCAAGTGGCGCCTGCCTAAGCGGCCGCTCGAGTCTAGAGGGCCCG
TTTAAACCCGCTGATCAGCCTCGACTGTGCCTTCTAGTTGCCAGCCATCTGTTGTTTGCCCCTCCCCCGT
GCCTTCCTTGACCCTGGAAGGTGCCACTCCCACTGTCCTTTCCTAATAAAATGAGGAAATTGCATCGCAT
TGTCTGAGTAGGTGTCATTCTATTCTGGGGGGTGGGGTGGGGCAGGACAGCAAGGGGGAGGATTGGGAAG
ACAATAGCAGGCATGCTGGGGATGCGGTGGGCTCTATGGCTTCTGAGGCGGAAAGAACCAGCTGGGGCTC
TAGGGGGTATCCCC
[124 nt withheld, positions 3262-3385]
C
[91 nt withheld, positions 3387-3477]
AGGGTGATGGTTCACGTACCTAGAAGTTCCTATTCCGAAGTTCCTATTCTCTAGAAAGTATAGGAACTTC
CTTGGCCAAAAAGCCTGAACTCACCGCGACGTCTGTCGAGAAGTTTCTGATCGAAAAGTTCGACAGCGTC
TCCGACCTGATGCAGCTCTCGGAGGGCGAAGAATCTCGTGCTTTCAGCTTCGATGTAGGAGGGCGTGGAT
ATGTCCTGCGGGTAAATAGCTGCGCCGATGGTTTCTACAAAGATCGTTATGTTTATCGGCACTTTGCATC
GGCCGCGCTCCCGATTCCGGAAGTGCTTGACATTGGGGAATTCAGCGAGAGCCTGACCTATTGCATCTCC
CGCCGTGCACAGGGTGTCACGTTGCAAGACCTGCCTGAAACCGAACTGCCCGCTGTTCTGCAGCCGGTCG
CGGAGGCCATGGATGCGATCGCTGCGGCCGATCTTAGCCAGACGAGCGGGTTCGGCCCATTCGGACCGCA
AGGAATCGGTCAATACACTACATGGCGTGATTTCATATGCGCGATTGCTGATCCCCATGTGTATCACTGG
CAAACTGTGATGGACGACACCGTCAGTGCGTCCGTCGCGCAGGCTCTCGATGAGCTGATGCTTTGGGCCG
AGGACTGCCCCGAAGTCCGGCACCTCGTGCACGCGGATTTCGGCTCCAACAATGTCCTGACGGACAATGG
CCGCATAACAGCGGTCATTGACTGGAGCGAGGCGATGTTCGGGGATTCCCAATACGAGGTCGCCAACATC
TTCTTCTGGAGGCCGTGGTTGGCTTGTATGGAGCAGCAGACGCGCTACTTCGAGCGGAGGCATCCGGAGC
TTGCAGGATCGCCGCGGCTCCGGGCGTATATGCTCCGCATTGGTCTTGACCAACTCTATCAGAGCTTGGT
TGACGGCAATTTCGATGATGCAGCTTGGGCGCAGGGTCGATGCGACGCAATCGTCCGATCCGGAGCCGGG
ACTGTCGGGCGTACACAAATCGCCCGCAGAAGCGCGGCCGTCTGGACCGATGGCTGTGTAGAAGTACTCG
CCGATAGTGGAAACCGACGCCCCAGCACTCGTCCGAGGGCAAAGGAATAGCACGTACTACGAGATTTCGA
TTCCACCGCCGCCTTCTATGAAAGGTTGGGCTTCGGAATCGTTTTCCGGGACGCCGGCTGGATGATCCTC
CAGCGCGGGGATCTCATGCTGGAGTTCTTCGCCCACCCCAACTTGTTTATTGCAGCTTATAATGGTTACA
AATAAAGCAATAGCATCACAAATTTCACAAATAAAGCATTTTTTTCACTGCATTCTAGTTGTGGTTTGTC
CAAACTCATCAATGTATCTTATCATGTCTGTATACCGTCGACCTCTAGCTAGAGCTTGGCGTAATCATGG
TCATAGCTGTTTCCTGTGTGAAATTGTTATCCGCTCACAATTCCACACAACATACGAGCCGGAAGCATAA
AGTGTAAAGCCTGGGGTGCCTAATGAGTGAGCTAACTCACATTAATTGCGTTGCGCTCACTGCCCGCTTT
CCAGTCGGGAAACCTGTCGTGCCAGCTGCATTAATGAATCGGCCAACGCGCGGGGAGAGGCGGTTTGCGT
ATTGGGCGCTCTTCCGCTTCCTCGCTCACTGACTCGCTGCGCTCGGTCGTTCGGCTGCGGCGAGCGGTAT
CAGCTCACTCAAAGGCGGTAATACGGTTATCCACAGAATCAGGGGATAACGCAGGAAAGAACATGTGAGC
AAAAGGCCAGCAAAAGGCCAGGAACCGTAAAAAGGCCGCGTTGCTGGCGTTTTTCCATAGGCTCCGCCCC
CCTGACGAGCATCACAAAAATCGACGCTCAAGTCAGAGGTGGCGAAACCCGACAGGACTATAAAGATACC
AGGCGTTTCCCCCTGGAAGCTCCCTCGTGCGCTCTCCTGTTCCGACCCTGCCGCTTACCGGATACCTGTC
CGCCTTTCTCCCTTCGGGAAGCGTGGCGCTTTCTCATAGCTCACGCTGTAGGTATCTCAGTTCGGTGTAG
GTCGTTCGCTCCAAGCTGGGCTGTGTGCACGAACCCCCCGTTCAGCCCGACCGCTGCGCCTTATCCGGTA
ACTATCGTCTTGAGTCCAACCCGGTAAGACACGACTTATCGCCACTGGCAGCAGCCACTGGTAACAGGAT
TAGCAGAGCGAGGTATGTAGGCGGTGCTACAGAGTTCTTGAAGTGGTGGCCTAACTACGGCTACACTAGA
AGAACAGTATTTGGTATCTGCGCTCTGCTGAAGCCAGTTACCTTCGGAAAAAGAGTTGGTAGCTCTTGAT
CCGGCAAACAAACCACCGCTGGTAGCGGTGGTTTTTTTGTTTGCAAGCAGCAGATTACGCGCAGAAAAAA
AGGATCTCAAGAAGATCCTTTGATCTTTTCTACGGGGTCTGACGCTCAGTGGAACGAAAACTCACGTTAA
GGGATTTTGGTCATGAGATTATCAAAAAGGATCTTCACCTAGATCCTTTTAAATTAAAAATGAAGTTTTA
AATCAATCTAAAGTATATATGAGTAAACTTGGTCTGACAGTTACCAATGCTTAATCAGTGAGGCACCTAT
CTCAGCGATCTGTCTATTTCGTTCATCCATAGTTGCCTGACTCCCCGTCGTGTAGATAACTACGATACGG
GAGGGCTTACCATCTGGCCCCAGTGCTGCAATGATACCGCGAGACCCACGCTCACCGGCTCCAGATTTAT
CAGCAATAAACCAGCCAGCCGGAAGGGCCGAGCGCAGAAGTGGTCCTGCAACTTTATCCGCCTCCATCCA
GTCTATTAATTGTTGCCGGGAAGCTAGAGTAAGTAGTTCGCCAGTTAATAGTTTGCGCAACGTTGTTGCC
ATTGCTACAGGCATCGTGGTGTCACGCTCGTCGTTTGGTATGGCTTCATTCAGCTCCGGTTCCCAACGAT
CAAGGCGAGTTACATGATCCCCCATGTTGTGCAAAAAAGCGGTTAGCTCCTTCGGTCCTCCGATCGTTGT
CAGAAGTAAGTTGGCCGCAGTGTTATCACTCATGGTTATGGCAGCACTGCATAATTCTCTTACTGTCATG
CCATCCGTAAGATGCTTTTCTGTGACTGGTGAGTACTCAACCAAGTCATTCTGAGAATAGTGTATGCGGC
GACCGAGTTGCTCTTGCCCGGCGTCAATACGGGATAATACCGCGCCACATAGCAGAACTTTAAAAGTGCT
CATCATTGGAAAACGTTCTTCGGGGCGAAAACTCTCAAGGATCTTACCGCTGTTGAGATCCAGTTCGATG
TAACCCACTCGTGCACCCAACTGATCTTCAGCATCTTTTACTTTCACCAGCGTTTCTGGGTGAGCAAAAA
CAGGAAGGCAAAATGCCGCAAAAAAGGGAATAAGGGCGACACGGAAATGTTG
Features (pLannotate 1.2.2; 21 found; start..end, strand, type, name):
     10..114     -  promoter       AmpR promoter: bla
    173..225     -  misc_feature   bom (fragment): basis of mobility region from pBR322
    380..759     +  enhancer       CMV enhancer: human cytomegalovirus immediate early enhancer
    760..963     +  promoter       CMV promoter: human cytomegalovirus (CMV) immediate early promoter
    959..992     +  LTR            5' LTR (truncated) (fragment): truncated 5' long terminal repeat (LTR) from HIV-1
   1008..1026    +  promoter       T7 promoter: promoter for bacteriophage T7 RNA polymerase
   1157..2197    +  CDS            RHO (sequence withheld): OPSD_BOVIN - Experimental evidence at protein level: Swiss-Prot protein existence level 1. Photoreceptor required for image-forming vision at low light intensity. Required for photoreceptor cell viability after birth (By similarity). Light-induced isomerization of 11-cis to all-trans retinal triggers a conformational change that activates signaling via G- proteins (PubMed:10926528, PubMed:12044163, PubMed:11972040, PubMed:16908857, PubMed:16586416, PubMed:17060607, PubMed:17449675, PubMed:18818650, PubMed:21389983, PubMed:22198838, PubMed:23579341, PubMed:25205354, PubMed:27458239). Subsequent
   2198..2914    +  CDS            EGFP: EGFP is a basic (constitutively fluorescent) green fluorescent protein published in 1996, derived from Aequorea victoria. It is reported to be a rapidly-maturing weak dimer with moderate acid sensitivity.
   2992..3216    +  polyA_signal   bGH poly(A) signal: bovine growth hormone polyadenylation signal
   3220..3241    +  promoter       SV40 promoter (fragment): SV40 enhancer and early promoter
   3262..3495    +  rep_origin     f1 ori (fragment) (sequence partly withheld): f1 bacteriophage origin of replication; arrow indicates direction of (+) strand synthesis
   3500..3547    +  protein_bind   FRT: FLP-mediated recombination occurs in the 8-bp core sequence TCTAGAAA (Turan and Bode, 2011). FLP recombinase from the Saccharomyces cerevisiae 2μ plasmid
   3555..4577    +  CDS            HygR: aminoglycoside phosphotransferase from E. coli; aph(4)-Ia; confers resistance to hygromycin
   4587..4712    +  CDS            ble (fragment): BLE_KLEPN - Experimental evidence at protein level: Swiss-Prot protein existence level 1. Binding protein with a strong affinity to the bleomycin family of antibiotics. Binds to CL990; an antimitotic-antibiotic compound. From Klebsiella pneumoniae.
   4707..4828    +  polyA_signal   SV40 poly(A) signal: SV40 polyadenylation signal
   4901..4917    -  protein_bind   lac operator: The lac repressor binds to the lac operator to inhibit transcription in E. coli. This inhibition can be relieved by adding lactose or isopropyl-β-D-thiogalactopyranoside (IPTG). lac repressor encoded by lacI
   4925..4955    -  promoter       lac promoter: promoter for the E. coli lac operon
   4970..4991    -  protein_bind   CAP binding site: CAP binding activates transcription in the presence of cAMP. E. coli catabolite activator protein
   5004..5096    -  CDS            lacI (fragment): lac repressor; lacI; The lac repressor binds to the lac operator to inhibit transcription in E. coli. This inhibition can be relieved by adding lactose or isopropyl-β-D-thiogalactopyranoside (IPTG).
   5279..5867    -  rep_origin     ori: high-copy-number ColE1/pMB1/pBR322/pUC origin of replication
   6038..9       -  CDS            AmpR (across the origin): β-lactamase; bla; confers resistance to ampicillin, carbenicillin, and related antibiotics
