[The description below was written by a language model from this plasmid's Addgene catalogue record and pLannotate feature annotations shown in this document.]
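Description:
pcDNA3.1-N-ALFA-bRho-EGFP is a mammalian expression plasmid that produces bovine rhodopsin (RHO, B. taurus) carrying an N-terminal ALFA epitope tag and a C-terminal EGFP fusion. It is catalogued on a pcDNA3.1 backbone and was derived from an earlier bovine rhodopsin-EGFP plasmid whose name indicates a C-terminal ETSQVAPA motif after EGFP; whether that motif is retained here is not annotated. In E. coli it replicates at high copy from a ColE1/pUC-type origin and is selected with ampicillin through the β-lactamase gene.

Expression is driven by the human CMV immediate-early enhancer and promoter, with a T7 promoter just upstream of the insert. The rhodopsin coding sequence runs directly into EGFP, and the transcript ends at the bovine growth hormone polyadenylation signal. The short ALFA tag is not called as a separate feature, but there is unannotated sequence ahead of the RHO reading frame where it would sit. The ALFA tag offers a compact handle for nanobody-based detection at the N-terminus, while EGFP gives direct fluorescence.

Downstream, the feature table differs somewhat from a standard pcDNA3.1: it shows an FRT site immediately preceding a hygromycin resistance gene, with only a small fragment of the SV40 promoter, a partial f1 origin, a ble fragment and an SV40 poly(A) signal. This arrangement resembles an FRT-type backbone designed for Flp-mediated integration, though the record does not say so. The sequenced record (6,889 nt) is also slightly shorter than the listed total size of about 7,200 bp. The associated work concerns super-resolution imaging of rhodopsin trafficking at the rod photoreceptor Golgi, consistent with use as a tagged rhodopsin reporter in cultured mammalian cells.
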