Addgene plasmid #248792: pcDNA3.1-N-ALFA-bRho-EGFP
Purpose: Expresses ALFA-bRho-EGFP in mammalian cells. Modified from Addgene plasmid #45399
Depositing lab: Michael Robichaux. Depositing organization: West Virginia University and School of Medicine. Publication: Super-resolution microscopy reveals a Rab6a-dependent trafficking hub for rhodopsin at the mammalian rod photoreceptor Golgi. Hekmatara M, Thompson SL, Haggerty KN, Hagen S, Brothers BA, Daniels B, Luxardi G, Moshiri A, Deng WT, Robichaux MA. bioRxiv [Preprint]. 2025 Sep 25:2025.09.24.678292. doi: 10.1101/2025.09.24.678292. PubMed 41040232.
Backbone
  Vector backbone: pcDNA3.1
  Backbone size w/o insert (bp): 5400
  Total vector size (bp): 7200
  Vector type: Mammalian Expression
Growth in bacteria
  Bacterial resistance: Ampicillin, 100 μg/mL
  Growth temperature: 37°C
  Growth strain: DH5alpha
  Copy number: High Copy
Gene/Insert
  Gene/Insert name: RHO
  Species: B. taurus (bovine)
  Entrez Gene: RHO
  Tag / fusion protein: ALFA (N terminal on insert); EGFP (C terminal on insert)
Terms and licenses: Academic/Nonprofit Terms; Industry Terms: Not Available to Industry
Depositor comments: This plasmid was generated from the bovine pcDNA3.1-Rho-EGFP-ETSQVAPA plasmid that was obtained from Addgene (#45399).
How to cite: pcDNA3.1-N-ALFA-bRho-EGFP was a gift from Michael Robichaux (Addgene plasmid # 248792 ; http://n2t.net/addgene:248792 ; RRID:Addgene_248792)
