>Addgene plasmid #248792 | pcDNA3.1-N-ALFA-bRho-EGFP | depositor partial sequence | sequence record 490711 | updated
NNNNNNNNNNNNGTNTNAACTTAAGCTTGGTACCGAGCTCGGATCCACTAGTAACGGCCGCCAGTGTGCT
GGAATTCCACCATGAGCCGTCTGGAAGAAGAACTGCGCCGCCGTCTGACCGAA
[1041 nt withheld, positions 124-1164]
ATGGTGAGCAAGGGCGAGGAGCTGTTCACCGGGGTGGTGCCCATCCTGGTCGAGCTGGACGGCGACGTAA
ACGGCCACAAGTTCAGCGTGTCCGGCGAGGGCGAGGGCGATGCCACCTACGGCAAGCTGACCCTGAAGTT
CATCTGCACCACCGGCAAGCTGCCCGTGCCCTGGCCCACCCTCGTGACCACCCTGACCTACGGCGTGCAG
TGCTTCAGCCGCTACCCCGACCACATGAAGCAGCACGACTTCTTCAAGTCCGCCATGCCCGAAGGCTACG
TCCAGGAGCGCACCATCTTCTTCAAGGACGACGGCAACTACAAGACCCGCGCCGAGGTGAAGTTCGAGGG
CGACACCCTGGTGAACCGCATCGAGCTGAAGGGCATCGACTTCAAGGAGGACGGCAACATCCTGGGGCAC
AAGCTGGAGTACAACTACAACAGCCACAACGTCTATATCATGGCCGACAAGCAGAAGAACGGCATCAAGG
TGAACTTCAAGATCCGCCACAACATCGAGGACGGCAGCGTGCAGCTCGCCGACCACTACCAGCAGAACAC
CCCCATCGGCGACGGCCCCGTGCTGCTGCCCGACAACCACTACCTGAGCACCCAGTCCGCCCTGAGCAAA
GACCCCAACGAGAAGCGCGATCACATGGTCCTGCTGGAGTTCGTGACCGCCGCCGGGATCACTCTCGGCA
TGGACGAGCTGTACAAGGAGACCAGCCAAGTGGCGCCTGCCTAAGCGGCCGCTCGAGTCTAGAGNCCCCN
NNNCNNNNN
